Addgene plasmid #174736: pCLXSN(GFP)-mTRAF2
Purpose: Gene overexpression
Depositing lab: Shao-Cong Sun. Depositing organization: University of Texas MD Anderson Cancer Center.
Backbone
  Vector backbone: pCLXSN(GFP)
  Vector type: Retroviral
Growth in bacteria
  Bacterial resistance: Ampicillin, 100 μg/mL
  Growth temperature: 37°C
  Growth strain: NEB Stable
  Copy number: High Copy
Gene/Insert
  Gene/Insert name: TRAF2
  Species: M. musculus (mouse)
  Mutation: WT
  Entrez Gene: Traf2 (a.k.a. AI325259)
  Cloning method: Restriction Enzyme; 5′ cloning site Unknown (unknown if destroyed)
Terms and licenses: Academic/Nonprofit Terms; Industry Terms: Not Available to Industry
How to cite: pCLXSN(GFP)-mTRAF2 was a gift from Shao-Cong Sun (Addgene plasmid # 174736 ; http://n2t.net/addgene:174736 ; RRID:Addgene_174736)
