[The description below was written by a language model from this plasmid's Addgene catalogue record and pLannotate feature annotations shown in this document.]
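Description:
pCLXSN(GFP)-mTRAF2 is a gammaretroviral expression vector for overexpressing wild-type mouse TRAF2 in mammalian cells. It is built on pCLXSN(GFP), a derivative of the pCL-type retroviral backbone in which EGFP occupies the position of the neomycin resistance gene; only a short NeoR/KanR remnant remains downstream of EGFP. In bacteria the plasmid is maintained through a high-copy ColE1/pUC-type origin and selected with ampicillin via the β-lactamase gene. The backbone also carries an SV40 origin, an SV40 polyadenylation signal and assorted SV40 and pBR322 fragments that appear to be cloning remnants outside the proviral unit.

The viral transcription unit begins with a hybrid 5′ end in which the CMV immediate early enhancer and promoter are fused to a truncated 5′ LTR, an arrangement that drives strong production of genomic RNA in transfected packaging cells. This is followed by the packaging signal (Ψ) and a truncated gag region lacking its start codon, which improves encapsidation without expressing Gag. The Traf2 coding sequence lies downstream, preceded by a short match to an HA epitope sequence, which suggests an N-terminal HA tag, although the catalogue entry does not list a tag. An internal SV40 enhancer/early promoter then drives EGFP, and a Moloney murine leukemia virus 3′ LTR closes the provirus.

After packaging and transduction, the integrated provirus expresses TRAF2 from the LTR and EGFP from the SV40 promoter, so transduced cells can be identified or sorted by fluorescence. TRAF2 is an adaptor and E3 ubiquitin ligase that regulates NF-κB and JNK activation, cell survival and apoptosis. The stated purpose is gene overexpression.
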