Features (pLannotate 1.2.2; 28 found; start..end, strand, type, name):
     62..781     +  CDS            EGFP: the original enhanced GFP (Yang et al., 1996) mammalian codon-optimized
    789..827     +  CDS            NeoR/KanR (fragment): aminoglycoside phosphotransferase confers resistance to neomycin, kanamycin, and G418 (Geneticin®)
    887..1480    +  LTR            LTR: long terminal repeat from Moloney murine leukemia virus
   1549..1589    +  CDS            rop (fragment): Rop protein, which maintains plasmids at low copy number; rop
   1691..1730    +  misc_feature   bom (fragment): basis of mobility region from pBR322
   1749..1823    +  CDS            small t antigen (fragment): SV40 (simian virus 40) small t antigen
   1825..1890    +  intron         small t intron: SV40 (simian virus 40) small t antigen intron
   2020..2040    +  CDS            SV40 NLS: nuclear localization signal of SV40 (simian virus 40) large T antigen
   2047..2181    +  CDS            LT_POVHA (fragment): Protein inferred from homology: Swiss-Prot protein existence level 3. Isoform large T antigen is a key early protein essential for both driving viral replication and inducing cellular transformation. Plays a role in viral genome replication by driving entry of quiescent cells into the cell cycle and by autoregulating the synthesis of viral early mRNA. Displays highly oncogenic activities by corrupting the host cellular checkpoint mechanisms that guard cell division and the transcription, replication, and repair of DNA. Participates in the modulation of cellular gene expression preceeding viral
   2206..2289    +  CDS            large T antigen (fragment): large T antigen from SV40 (simian virus 40)
   2312..2446    +  polyA_signal   SV40 poly(A) signal: SV40 polyadenylation signal
   2795..2893    -  CDS            VP1_POVMP (fragment): Experimental evidence at protein level: Swiss-Prot protein existence level 1. Forms an icosahedral capsid with a T=7 symmetry and a 40 nm diameter. The capsid is composed of 72 pentamers linked to each other by disulfide bonds and associated with VP2 or VP3 proteins. Interacts with terminal alpha(2,3)-linked sialic acids on the cell surface to provide virion attachment to target cell. This attachment induces virion internalization predominantly through caveolin-mediated endocytosis. Once attached, the virion is internalized by caveolin- mediated endocytosis and traffics to the endoplasmic reti
   2904..3038    +  rep_origin     SV40 ori: SV40 origin of replication
   3037..3091    -  CDS            lacI (fragment): lac repressor; lacI; The lac repressor binds to the lac operator to inhibit transcription in E. coli. This inhibition can be relieved by adding lactose or isopropyl-β-D-thiogalactopyranoside (IPTG).
   3274..3862    -  rep_origin     ori: high-copy-number ColE1/pMB1/pBR322/pUC origin of replication
   4033..4893    -  CDS            AmpR: β-lactamase; bla; confers resistance to ampicillin, carbenicillin, and related antibiotics
   4894..4998    -  promoter       AmpR promoter: bla
   5093..5128    +  CDS            rop (fragment): Rop protein, which maintains plasmids at low copy number; rop
   5230..5329    +  misc_feature   bom (fragment): basis of mobility region from pBR322
   5335..5402    -  CDS            lacZα (fragment): LacZα fragment of β-galactosidase; lacZ fragment
   5408..5787    +  enhancer       CMV enhancer: human cytomegalovirus immediate early enhancer
   5788..5991    +  promoter       CMV promoter: human cytomegalovirus (CMV) immediate early promoter
   5992..6167    +  LTR            5' LTR (truncated): truncated long terminal repeat from Moloney murine sarcoma virus
   6289..6563    +  misc_feature   MESV Ψ (fragment): packaging signal of murine embryonic stem cell virus
   6630..7046    +  CDS            gag (truncated): truncated Moloney murine leukemia virus (MMLV) gag gene lacking the start codon
   7083..7106    +  CDS            3xHA (fragment): three tandem HA epitope tags
   7123..8625    +  CDS            Traf2: TRAF2_MOUSE - Experimental evidence at protein level: Swiss-Prot protein existence level 1. Regulates activation of NF-kappa-B and JNK and plays a central role in the regulation of cell survival and apoptosis. Required for normal antibody isotype switching from IgM to IgG. Has E3 ubiquitin-protein ligase activity and promotes 'Lys-63'-linked ubiquitination of target proteins, such as BIRC3, RIPK1 and TICAM1. Is an essential constituent of several E3 ubiquitin-protein ligase complexes, where it promotes the ubiquitination of target proteins by bringing them into contact with other E3 ubiquitin
   8646..3       +  promoter       SV40 promoter (across the origin): SV40 enhancer and early promoter
>Addgene plasmid #174736 | pCLXSN(GFP)-mTRAF2 | addgene full sequence | sequence record 343216 | Addgene NGS Result
AAAAAGCTTGGGCTGCAGGTCGAGGCGGATCTGATCAAGAGACAGGATGAGCATCGATACCATGGTGAGC
AAGGGCGAGGAGCTGTTCACCGGGGTGGTGCCCATCCTGGTCGAGCTGGACGGCGACGTAAACGGCCACA
AGTTCAGCGTGTCCGGCGAGGGCGAGGGCGATGCCACCTACGGCAAGCTGACCCTGAAGTTCATCTGCAC
CACCGGCAAGCTGCCCGTGCCCTGGCCCACCCTCGTGACCACCCTGACCTACGGCGTGCAGTGCTTCAGC
CGCTACCCCGACCACATGAAGCAGCACGACTTCTTCAAGTCCGCCATGCCCGAAGGCTACGTCCAGGAGC
GCACCATCTTCTTCAAGGACGACGGCAACTACAAGACCCGCGCCGAGGTGAAGTTCGAGGGCGACACCCT
GGTGAACCGCATCGAGCTGAAGGGCATCGACTTCAAGGAGGACGGCAACATCCTGGGGCACAAGCTGGAG
TACAACTACAACAGCCACAACGTCTATATCATGGCCGACAAGCAGAAGAACGGCATCAAGGTGAACTTCA
AGATCCGCCACAACATCGAGGACGGCAGCGTGCAGCTCGCCGACCACTACCAGCAGAACACCCCCATCGG
CGACGGCCCCGTGCTGCTGCCCGACAACCACTACCTGAGCACCCAGTCCGCCCTGAGCAAAGACCCCAAC
GAGAAGCGCGATCACATGGTCCTGCTGGAGTTCGTGACCGCCGCCGGGATCACTCTCGGCATGGACGAGC
TGTACAAGTAAGATGCATCGCATCGCCTTCTATCGCCTTCTTGACGAGTTCTTCTGAGCGGGACTCTGGG
GTTCGATAAAATAAAAGATTTTATTTAGTCTCCAGAAAAAGGGGGGAATGAAAGACCCCACCTGTAGGTT
TGGCAAGCTAGCTTAAGTAACGCCATTTTGCAAGGCATGGAAAAATACATAACTGAGAATAGAGAAGTTC
AGATCAAGGTCAGGAACAGATGGAACAGCTGAATATGGGCCAAACAGGATATCTGTGGTAAGCAGTTCCT
GCCCCGGCTCAGGGCCAAGAACAGATGGAACAGCTGAATATGGGCCAAACAGGATATCTGTGGTAAGCAG
TTCCTGCCCCGGCTCAGGGCCAAGAACAGATGGTCCCCAGATGCGGTCCAGCCCTCAGCAGTTTCTAGAG
AACCATCAGATGTTTCCAGGGTGCCCCAAGGACCTGAAATGACCCTGTGCCTTATTTGAACTAACCAATC
AGTTCGCTTCTCGCTTCTGTTCGCGCGCTTCTGCTCCCCGAGCTCAATAAAAGAGCCCACAACCCCTCAC
TCGGGGCGCCAGTCCTCCGATTGACTGAGTCGCCCGGGTACCCGTGTATCCAATAAACCCTCTTGCAGTT
GCATCCGACTTGTGGTCTCGCTGTTCCTTGGGAGGGTCTCCTCTGAGTGATTGACTACCCGTCAGCGGGG
GTCTTTCATTTGGGGGCTCGTCCGGGATCGGGAGACCCCTGCCCAGGGACCACCGACCCACCACCGGGAG
GTAAGCTGGCTGCCTCGCGCGTTTCGGTGATGACGGTGAAAACCTCTGACACATGCAGCTCCCGGAGACG
GTCACAGCTTGTCTGTAAGCGGATGCCGGGAGCAGACAAGCCCGTCAGGGCGCGTCAGCGGGTGTTGGCG
GGTGTCGGGGCGCAGCCATGACCCAGTCACGTAGCGATAGCGGAGTGTATCTAGCTAGGTAGCTAGAGGA
TCTTTGTGAAGGAACCTTACTTCTGTGGTGTGACATAATTGGACAAACTACCTACAGAGATTTAAAGCTC
TAAGGTAAATATAAAATTTTTAAGTGTATAATGTGTTAAACTACTGATTCTAATTGTTTGTGTATTTTAG
ATTCCAACCTATGGAACTGATGAATGGGAGCAGTGGTGGAATGCCTTTAATGAGGAAAACCTGTTTTGCT
CAGAAGAAATGCCATCTAGTGATGATGAGGCTACTGCTGACTCTCAACATTCTACTCCTCCAAAAAAGAA
GAGAAAGGTAGAAGACCCCAAGGACTTTCCTTCAGAATTGCTAAGTTTTTTGAGTCATGCTGTGTTTAGT
AATAGAACTCTTGCTTGCTTTGCTATTTACACCACAAAGGAAAAAGCTGCACTGCTATACAAGAAAATTA
TGGAAAAATATTTGATGTATAGTGCCTTGACTAGAGATCATAATCAGCCATACCACATTTGTAGAGGTTT
TACTTGCTTTAAAAAACCTCCCACACCTCCCCCTGAACCTGAAACATAAAATGAATGCAATTGTTGTTGT
TAACTTGTTTATTGCAGCTTATAATGGTTACAAATAAAGCAATAGCATCACAAATTTCACAAATAAAGCA
TTTTTTTCACTGCATTCTAGTTGTGGTTTGTCCAAACTCATCAATGTATCTTATCATGTCTGGATCAGCT
TCAGAAGATGGCGGAGGGCCTCCAACACAGTAATTTTCCTCCCGACTCTTAAAATAGAAAATGTCAAGTC
AGTTAAGCAGGAAGTGACTAACTGACCGCAGCTGGCCGTGCGACATCCTCTTTTAATTAGTTGCTAGGCA
ACTGCCCTCCAGAGGGCAGTGTGGTTTTGCAAGAGGAAGCAAAAAGCCTCTCCACCCAGGCCTAGAATGT
TTCCACCCAATCATTACTATGACAACAGCTGTTTTTTTTAGTATTAAGCAGAGGCCGGGGGCCCCTGGCC
TCCGCTTACTCTGGAGAAAAAGAAGAGAGGCATTGTAGAGGCTTCCAGAGGCAACTTGTCAAAACAGGAC
TGCTTCTATTTCTGTCACACTGTCTGGCCCTGTCACAAGGTCCAGCACCTCCATACCCCCTTTAATAAGC
AGTTTGGGAACGGGTGCGGGTCTTACTCCGCCCATCCCGCCCCTAACTCCGCCCAGTTCCGCCCATTCTC
CGCCCCATGGCTGACTAATTTTTTTTATTTATGCAGAGGCCGAGGCCGCCTCGGCCTCTGAGCTATTCCA
GAAGTAGTGAGGAGGCTTTTTTGGAGGCTGCATTAATGAATCGGCCAACGCGCGGGGAGAGGCGGTTTGC
GTATTGGGCGCTCTTCCGCTTCCTCGCTCACTGACTCGCTGCGCTCGGTCGTTCGGCTGCGGCGAGCGGT
ATCAGCTCACTCAAAGGCGGTAATACGGTTATCCACAGAATCAGGGGATAACGCAGGAAAGAACATGTGA
GCAAAAGGCCAGCAAAAGGCCAGGAACCGTAAAAAGGCCGCGTTGCTGGCGTTTTTCCATAGGCTCCGCC
CCCCTGACGAGCATCACAAAAATCGACGCTCAAGTCAGAGGTGGCGAAACCCGACAGGACTATAAAGATA
CCAGGCGTTTCCCCCTGGAAGCTCCCTCGTGCGCTCTCCTGTTCCGACCCTGCCGCTTACCGGATACCTG
TCCGCCTTTCTCCCTTCGGGAAGCGTGGCGCTTTCTCATAGCTCACGCTGTAGGTATCTCAGTTCGGTGT
AGGTCGTTCGCTCCAAGCTGGGCTGTGTGCACGAACCCCCCGTTCAGCCCGACCGCTGCGCCTTATCCGG
TAACTATCGTCTTGAGTCCAACCCGGTAAGACACGACTTATCGCCACTGGCAGCAGCCACTGGTAACAGG
ATTAGCAGAGCGAGGTATGTAGGCGGTGCTACAGAGTTCTTGAAGTGGTGGCCTAACTACGGCTACACTA
GAAGGACAGTATTTGGTATCTGCGCTCTGCTGAAGCCAGTTACCTTCGGAAAAAGAGTTGGTAGCTCTTG
ATCCGGCAAACAAACCACCGCTGGTAGCGGTGGTTTTTTTGTTTGCAAGCAGCAGATTACGCGCAGAAAA
AAAGGATCTCAAGAAGATCCTTTGATCTTTTCTACGGGGTCTGACGCTCAGTGGAACGAAAACTCACGTT
AAGGGATTTTGGTCATGAGATTATCAAAAAGGATCTTCACCTAGATCCTTTTAAATTAAAAATGAAGTTT
TAAATCAATCTAAAGTATATATGAGTAAACTTGGTCTGACAGTTACCAATGCTTAATCAGTGAGGCACCT
ATCTCAGCGATCTGTCTATTTCGTTCATCCATAGTTGCCTGACTCCCCGTCGTGTAGATAACTACGATAC
GGGAGGGCTTACCATCTGGCCCCAGTGCTGCAATGATACCGCGAGACCCACGCTCACCGGCTCCAGATTT
ATCAGCAATAAACCAGCCAGCCGGAAGGGCCGAGCGCAGAAGTGGTCCTGCAACTTTATCCGCCTCCATC
CAGTCTATTAATTGTTGCCGGGAAGCTAGAGTAAGTAGTTCGCCAGTTAATAGTTTGCGCAACGTTGTTG
CCATTGCTGCAGGCATCGTGGTGTCACGCTCGTCGTTTGGTATGGCTTCATTCAGCTCCGGTTCCCAACG
ATCAAGGCGAGTTACATGATCCCCCATGTTGTGCAAAAAAGCGGTTAGCTCCTTCGGTCCTCCGATCGTT
GTCAGAAGTAAGTTGGCCGCAGTGTTATCACTCATGGTTATGGCAGCACTGCATAATTCTCTTACTGTCA
TGCCATCCGTAAGATGCTTTTCTGTGACTGGTGAGTACTCAACCAAGTCATTCTGAGAATAGTGTATGCG
GCGACCGAGTTGCTCTTGCCCGGCGTCAATACGGGATAATACCGCGCCACATAGCAGAACTTTAAAAGTG
CTCATCATTGGAAAACGTTCTTCGGGGCGAAAACTCTCAAGGATCTTACCGCTGTTGAGATCCAGTTCGA
TGTAACCCACTCGTGCACCCAACTGATCTTCAGCATCTTTTACTTTCACCAGCGTTTCTGGGTGAGCAAA
AACAGGAAGGCAAAATGCCGCAAAAAAGGGAATAAGGGCGACACGGAAATGTTGAATACTCATACTCTTC
CTTTTTCAATATTATTGAAGCATTTATCAGGGTTATTGTCTCATGAGCGGATACATATTTGAATGTATTT
AGAAAAATAAACAAATAGGGGTTCCGCGCACATTTCCCCGAAAAGTGCCACCTGACGTCTAAGAAACCAT
TATTATCATGACATTAACCTATAAAAATAGGCGTATCACGAGGCCCTTTCGTCTCGCGCGTTTCGGTGAT
GACGGTGAAAACCTCTGACACATGCAGCTCCCGGAGACGGTCACAGCTTGTCTGTAAGCGGATGCCGGGA
GCAGACAAGCCCGTCAGGGCGCGTCAGCGGGTGTTGGCGGGTGTCGGGGCTGGCTTAACTATGCGGCATC
AGAGCAGATTGTACTGAGAGTGCACCATATGCGGTGTGAAATACCGCACAGATGCGTAAGGAGAAAATAC
CGCATCAGGCGCCATTCGCCATTCAGGCTGCGCAACTGTTGGGAAGGGCGATCGGTGCGGGCCTCTTCGC
TATTACGCCAGCGCGTTGACATTGATTATTGACTAGTTATTAATAGTAATCAATTACGGGGTCATTAGTT
CATAGCCCATATATGGAGTTCCGCGTTACATAACTTACGGTAAATGGCCCGCCTGGCTGACCGCCCAACG
ACCCCCGCCCATTGACGTCAATAATGACGTATGTTCCCATAGTAACGCCAATAGGGACTTTCCATTGACG
TCAATGGGTGGAGTATTTACGGTAAACTGCCCACTTGGCAGTACATCAAGTGTATCATATGCCAAGTACG
CCCCCTATTGACGTCAATGACGGTAAATGGCCCGCCTGGCATTATGCCCAGTACATGACCTTATGGGACT
TTCCTACTTGGCAGTACATCTACGTATTAGTCATCGCTATTACCATGGTGATGCGGTTTTGGCAGTACAT
CAATGGGCGTGGATAGCGGTTTGACTCACGGGGATTTCCAAGTCTCCACCCCATTGACGTCAATGGGAGT
TTGTTTTGGCACCAAAATCAACGGGACTTTCCAAAATGTCGTAACAACTCCGCCCCATTGACGCAAATGG
GCGGTAGGCGTGTACGGTGGGAGGTCTATATAAGCAGAGCTCAATAAAAGAGCCCACAACCCCTCACTCG
GCGCGCCAGTCTTCCGATAGACTGCGTCGCCCGGGTACCCGTATTCCCAATAAAGCCTCTTGCTGTTTGC
ATCCGAATCGTGGTCTCGCTGTTCCTTGGGAGGGTCTCCTCTGAGTGATTGACTACCCACGACGGGGGTC
TTTCATTTGGGGGCTCGTCCGGGATTTGGAGACCCCTGCCCAGGGACCACCGACCCACCACCGGGAGGTA
AGCTGGCCAGCAACTTATCTGTGTCTGTCCGATTGTCTAGTGTCTATGTTTGATGTTATGCGCCTGCGTC
TGTACTAGTTAGCTAACTAGCTCTGTATCTGGCGGACCCGTGGTGGAACTGACGAGTTCTGAACACCCGG
CCGCAACCCTGGGAGACGTCCCAGGGACTTTGGGGGCCGTTTTTGTGGCCCGACCTGAGGAAGGGAGTCG
ATGTGGAATCCGACCCCGTCAGGATATGTGGTTCTGGTAGGAGACGAGAACCTAAAACAGTTCCCGCCTC
CGTCTGAATTTTTGCTTTCGGTTTGGAACCGAAGCCGCGCGTCTTGTCTGCTGCAGCGCTGCAGCATCGT
TCTGTGTTGTCTCTGTCTGACTGTGTTTCTGTATTTGTCTGAAAATTAGGGCCAGACTGTTACCACTCCC
TTAAGTTTGACCTTAGGTCACTGGAAAGATGTCGAGCGGATCGCTCACAACCAGTCGGTAGATGTCAAGA
AGAGACGTTGGGTTACCTTCTGCTCTGCAGAATGGCCAACCTTTAACGTCGGATGGCCGCGAGACGGCAC
CTTTAACCGAGACCTCATCACCCAGGTTAAGATCAAGGTCTTTTCACCTGGCCCGCATGGACACCCAGAC
CAGGTCCCCTACATCGTGACCTGGGAAGCCTTGGCTTTTGACCCCCCTCCCTGGGTCAAGCCCTTTGTAC
ACCCTAAGCCTCCGCCTCCTCTTCCTCCATCCGCCCCGTCTCTCCCCCTTGAACCTCCTCGTTCGACCCC
GCCTCGATCCTCCCTTTATCCAGCCCTCACTCCTTCTCTAGGCGCCGGAATTCAGATCTGGTACCACGCG
TACCATGGATATCTATCCATATGACGTTCCAGATTATGCTGCTCAGATCGATATGGCTGCAGCCAGTGTG
ACTTCCCCTGGCTCCCTAGAACTGCTACAGCCTGGCTTCTCCAAGACCCTCCTGGGGACCAGGTTAGAAG
CCAAGTACCTCTGTTCAGCCTGCAAAAACATCCTGCGGAGGCCTTTCCAGGCCCAGTGTGGGCACCGCTA
CTGCTCCTTCTGCCTGACCAGCATCCTCAGCTCTGGGCCCCAGAACTGTGCTGCCTGTGTCTATGAAGGC
CTGTATGAAGAAGGCATTTCTATTTTAGAGAGTAGTTCGGCCTTTCCAGATAACGCTGCCCGCAGAGAGG
TGGAGAGCCTGCCAGCTGTCTGTCCCAATGATGGATGCACTTGGAAGGGGACCTTGAAAGAATACGAGAG
CTGCCACGAAGGACTTTGCCCATTCCTGCTGACGGAGTGTCCTGCATGTAAAGGCCTGGTCCGCCTCAGC
GAGAAGGAGCACCACACTGAGCAGGAATGCCCCAAAAGGAGCCTGAGCTGCCAGCACTGCAGAGCACCCT
GTAGCCACGTGGACCTGGAGGTACACTATGAGGTCTGCCCCAAGTTTCCCTTAACCTGTGATGGCTGTGG
CAAGAAGAAGATCCCTCGGGAGACGTTTCAGGACCATGTTAGAGCATGCAGCAAATGCCGGGTTCTCTGC
AGATTCCACACCGTTGGCTGTTCAGAGATGGTGGAGACTGAGAACCTGCAGGATCATGAGCTGCAGCGGC
TACGGGAACACCTAGCCCTACTGCTGAGCTCATTCTTGGAGGCCCAAGCCTCTCCAGGAACCTTGAACCA
GGTGGGGCCAGAGCTACTCCAGCGGTGCCAGATTTTGGAGCAGAAGATAGCAACCTTTGAGAACATTGTC
TGCGTCTTGAACCGTGAAGTAGAGAGGGTAGCAGTGACTGCAGAGGCTTGTAGCCGGCAGCACCGGCTAG
ACCAGGACAAGATTGAGGCCCTGAGTAACAAGGTGCAACAGCTGGAGAGGAGCATCGGCCTCAAGGACCT
GGCCATGGCTGACCTGGAGCAGAAGGTCTCCGAGTTGGAAGTATCCACCTATGATGGGGTCTTCATCTGG
AAGATCTCTGACTTCACCAGAAAGCGTCAGGAAGCCGTAGCTGGCCGGACACCAGCTATCTTCTCCCCAG
CCTTCTACACAAGCAGATATGGCTACAAGATGTGTCTACGAGTCTACTTGAATGGCGACGGCACTGGGCG
GGGAACTCATCTGTCTCTCTTCTTCGTGGTGATGAAAGGCCCCAATGATGCTCTGTTGCAGTGGCCTTTT
AATCAGAAGGTAACATTGATGTTGCTGGACCATAACAACCGGGAGCATGTGATCGACGCATTCAGGCCCG
ATGTAACCTCGTCCTCCTTCCAGAGGCCTGTCAGTGACATGAACATCGCCAGTGGCTGCCCCCTCTTCTG
CCCTGTGTCCAAGATGGAGGCCAAGAATTCCTATGTGCGGGATGATGCGATCTTCATCAAAGCTATTGTG
GACCTAACAGGACTCTAGGGATCCGGCTGTGGAATGTGTGTCAGTTAGGGTGTGGAAAGTCCCCAGGCTC
CCCAGCAGGCAGAAGTATGCAAAGCATGCATCTCAATTAGTCAGCAACCAGGTGTGGAAAGTCCCCAGGC
TCCCCAGCAGGCAGAAGTATGCAAAGCATGCATCTCAATTAGTCAGCAACCATAGTCCCGCCCCTAACTC
CGCCCATCCCGCCCCTAACTCCGCCCAGTTCCGCCCATTCTCCGCCCCATGGCTGACTAATTTTTTTTAT
TTATGCAGAGGCCGAGGCCGCCTCGGCCTCTGAGCTATTCCAGAAGTAGTGAGGAGGCTTTTTTGGAGGC
CTAGGCTTTTGC
